Addgene plasmid #99103: pRRG796-jagged-like
Purpose: dsRNA and riboprobe synthesis for Schmidtea mediterranea jagged-like
Depositing lab: Phillip Newmark. Depositing organization: University of Illinois at Urbana-Champaign. Publication: A functional genomics screen in planarians reveals regulators of whole-brain regeneration. Roberts-Galbraith RH, Brubacher JL, Newmark PA. Elife. 2016 Sep 9;5. pii: e17002. doi: 10.7554/eLife.17002. PubMed 27612384.
Backbone
  Vector backbone: pJC53.2
  Backbone manufacturer: Phillip Newmark (Addgene plasmid # 26536)
  Backbone size w/o insert (bp): 3240
  Vector type: T/A Cloning Vector for dsRNA generation and the generation of sense and anti-sense probes
Growth in bacteria
  Bacterial resistance: Ampicillin and Kanamycin, 100 & 50 μg/mL
  Growth temperature: 37°C
  Growth strain: DH5alpha
  Copy number: High Copy
Gene/Insert
  Gene/Insert name: jagged-like in situ probe (alt names: KY024333.1 (Genbank); dd_Smed_v6_10221_0_1)
  Species: Schmidtea mediterranea
  Insert size (bp): 547
  Cloning method: Restriction Enzyme; 5′ cloning site Eam1105I (destroyed during cloning); 3′ cloning site Eam1105I (destroyed during cloning)
  Sequencing primers: 5′ T3; 3′ Sp6
Terms and licenses: Academic/Nonprofit Terms; Industry Terms: Not Available to Industry
Depositor comments: Cloning primers: F-AAAAACCGATAGTCGAAAGC, R-ATCGTCAACTTTTTCGGAAT
How to cite: pRRG796-jagged-like was a gift from Phillip Newmark (Addgene plasmid # 99103 ; http://n2t.net/addgene:99103 ; RRID:Addgene_99103)
