[The description below was written by a language model from this plasmid's Addgene catalogue record and pLannotate feature annotations shown in this document.]
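Description:
pRRG796-jagged-like is a small bacterial plasmid built on the pJC53.2 backbone, a T/A cloning vector designed for in vitro transcription of double-stranded RNA and of sense or antisense riboprobes. It carries a 547 bp fragment of the jagged-like gene from the planarian Schmidtea mediterranea, inserted at Eam1105I-generated sites that were destroyed during cloning. The sequenced plasmid is 3,789 nt, consistent with the stated 3,240 bp backbone plus the insert. It is maintained in E. coli at high copy number through a ColE1/pUC-type origin and is selected with both ampicillin (β-lactamase, AmpR) and kanamycin (neo/nptII). The annotation also picks up a short M13 origin fragment and a fragment of the Tn5 transposase gene upstream of neo. These appear to be remnants carried along with backbone elements rather than functional parts.

The working part of the construct is the set of convergent phage promoters around the insert. On one side a T7 promoter is followed by an SP6 promoter, and on the other an inward-facing T3 promoter is preceded by a second T7 promoter. T7 terminators lie outside each promoter pair, so transcripts started at one T7 promoter stop after crossing the insert. Because T7 promoters face inward from both sides, T7 RNA polymerase can transcribe both strands to yield complementary RNAs that anneal into dsRNA for RNA interference knockdown of jagged-like. SP6 or T3 polymerase can instead be used alone to make strand-specific probes for in situ hybridization. The record does not state which of these gives the antisense strand. The plasmid comes from a functional genomics screen for regulators of planarian brain regeneration.
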