Features (pLannotate 1.2.2; 12 found; start..end, strand, type, name):
     11..599     +  rep_origin     ori: high-copy-number ColE1/pMB1/pBR322/pUC origin of replication
    782..829     -  terminator     T7 terminator: transcription terminator for bacteriophage T7 RNA polymerase
    843..861     +  promoter       T7 promoter: promoter for bacteriophage T7 RNA polymerase
    865..883     +  promoter       SP6 promoter: promoter for bacteriophage SP6 RNA polymerase
   1449..1467    -  promoter       T3 promoter: promoter for bacteriophage T3 RNA polymerase
   1471..1489    -  promoter       T7 promoter: promoter for bacteriophage T7 RNA polymerase
   1503..1550    +  terminator     T7 terminator: transcription terminator for bacteriophage T7 RNA polymerase
   1557..1623    +  rep_origin     M13 ori (fragment): M13 bacteriophage origin of replication; arrow indicates direction of (+) strand synthesis
   1626..1925    +  CDS            tnpA (fragment): TN5P_ECOLX - Also known as tnp. Experimental evidence at protein level: Swiss-Prot protein existence level 1. Mediates transposition of transposon Tn5 by a 'cut and paste' mechanism. First, the monomeric transposase binds the 19 bp inverted DNA repeats flanking the transposon. Then, dimerization of the DNA- bound transposase creates a synaptic DNA complex. After nicking of the first DNA strand, excision of the transposon proceeds through a series of intermediates. The transposase then mediates the insertion of the transposon at a new site by strand transfer. The activity of the wild- type tran
   1957..2748    +  CDS            neo: KKA2_KLEPN - Also known as kan, nptII. Experimental evidence at protein level: Swiss-Prot protein existence level 1. Resistance to kanamycin, neomycin, paromomycin, ribostamycin, butirosin and gentamicin B. From Klebsiella pneumoniae.
   2752..2768    +  promoter       AmpR promoter (fragment): bla
   2769..3629    +  CDS            AmpR: β-lactamase; bla; confers resistance to ampicillin, carbenicillin, and related antibiotics
>Addgene plasmid #99103 | pRRG796-jagged-like | addgene full sequence | sequence record 192159 | Addgene NGS Result
AAGGATCTTCTTGAGATCCTTTTTTTCTGCGCGTAATCTGCTGCTTGCAAACAAAAAAACCACCGCTACC
AGCGGTGGTTTGTTTGCCGGATCAAGAGCTACCAACTCTTTTTCCGAAGGTAACTGGCTTCAGCAGAGCG
CAGATACCAAATACTGTTCTTCTAGTGTAGCCGTAGTTAGGCCACCACTTCAAGAACTCTGTAGCACCGC
CTACATACCTCGCTCTGCTAATCCTGTTACCAGTGGCTGCTGCCAGTGGCGATAAGTCGTGTCTTACCGG
GTTGGACTCAAGACGATAGTTACCGGATAAGGCGCAGCGGTCGGGCTGAACGGGGGGTTCGTGCACACAG
CCCAGCTTGGAGCGAACGACCTACACCGAACTGAGATACCTACAGCGTGAGCTATGAGAAAGCGCCACGC
TTCCCGAAGGGAGAAAGGCGGACAGGTATCCGGTAAGCGGCAGGGTCGGAACAGGAGAGCGCACGAGGGA
GCTTCCAGGGGGAAACGCCTGGTATCTTTATAGTCCTGTCGGGTTTCGCCACCTCTGACTTGAGCGTCGA
TTTTTGTGATGCTCGTCAGGGGGGCGGAGCCTATGGAAAAACGCCAGCAACGCGGCCTTTTTACGGTTCC
TGGCCTTTTGCTGGCCTTTTGCTCACATGTTCTTTCCTGCGTTATCCCCTGATTCTGTGGATAACCGTAT
TACCGCCTTTGAGTGAGCTGATACCGCTCGCCGCAGCCGAACGACCGAGCGCAGCGAGTCAGTGAGCGAG
GAAGCACGCGTCAAAAAACCCCTCAAGACCCGTTTAGAGGCCCCAAGGGGTTATGCTAGGCGCGCCGGAT
CCTAATACGACTCACTATAGGGAGATTTAGGTGACACTATAGAAGTGACCTTATCGTCAACTTTTTCGGA
ATTGTTCTGAGAATCATTGGTATACTTGAAATTTAAGTCACTCGAATTGACAGTGCTAGGTTCACAAAGA
ACCGGCATTCTTGTTCTCATAATAGAATGGCACATTCTATGTGAACTATTTAAAGATCCATATCCATCAC
GACAAGTTTCGATTCCCTGTTCGTGCTTCGGATATACATTCGAGCCAGATCTATAGGTATGGTACGGTTC
CACGTGACCCTGATTACGTAAATAAAGTGAGTTGTCATCAAGGCTATGCCATCTTCTGAAGTTTTCTTCA
CTGCTTCTGTAAGTAGAGGCATTATAAATTGATGGCATAACAGGAAGTGTTGAGAAATTCGAATAAGTTT
TACTTTTTTTCTGAAAATATTTTATCTTTAAAACCCAAAAGGTAACTCCGAAGCATCCGATCATGAAAAC
GACAAGAACTATGACGATAGCAGTTGTTGTATATTCATTTAAAAGAGAATGAGATTGTAAAAGTCTGTTT
GTTCCTTTATTAACTGGAATGCTTTCGACTATCGGTTTTTAAGGTCTCCCTTTAGTGAGGGTTAATTCTC
CCTATAGTGAGTCGTATTAGGATCCGGCGCGCCTAGCATAACCCCTTGGGGCCTCTAAACGGGTCTTGAG
GGGTTTTTTGACGCGTCGATTTCGGCCTATTGGTTAAAAAATGAGCTGATTTAACAAAAATTTAACGCGA
ATTTTAACAAAATTCAGGGCGCAAGGGCTGCTAAAGGAAGCGGAACACGTAGAAAGCCAGTCCGCAGAAA
CGGTGCTGACCCCGGATGAATGTCAGCTACTGGGCTATCTGGACAAGGGAAAACGCAAGCGCAAAGAGAA
AGCAGGTAGCTTGCAGTGGGCTTACATGGCGATAGCTAGACTGGGCGGTTTTATGGACAGCAAGCGAACC
GGAATTGCCAGCTGGGGCGCCCTCTGGTAAGGTTGGGAAGCCCTGCAAAGTAAACTGGATGGCTTTCTTG
CCGCCAATGATCTGATGGCGCAGGGGATCAAGATCTGATCAAGAGACAGGATGAGGATCGTTTCGCATGA
TTGAACAAGATGGATTGCACGCAGGTTCTCCGGCCGCTTGGGTGGAGAGGCTATTCGGCTATGACTGGGC
ACAACAGACAATCGGCTGCTCTGATGCCGCCGTGTTCCGGCTGTCAGCGCAGGGGCGCCCGGTTCTTTTT
GTCAAGACCGACCTGTCCGGTGCCCTGAATGAACTGCAGGACGAGGCAGCGCGGCTATCGTGGCTGGCCA
CGACGGGCGTTCCTTGCGCAGCTGTGCTCGACGTTGTCACTGAAGCGGGAAGGGACTGGCTGCTATTGGG
CGAAGTGCCGGGGCAGGATCTCCTGTCATCCCACCTTGCTCCTGCCGAGAAAGTATCCATCATGGCTGAT
GCAATGCGGCGGCTGCATACGCTTGATCCGGCTACCTGCCCATTCGACCACCAAGCGAAACATCGCATCG
AGCGAGCACGTACTCGGATGGAAGCCGGTCTTGTCGATCAGGATGATCTGGACGAAGAGCATCAGGGGCT
CGCGCCAGCCGAACTGTTCGCCAGGCTCAAGGCGCGCATGCCCGACGGCGAGGATCTCGTCGTGACCCAT
GGCGATGCCTGCTTGCCGAATATCATGGTGGAAAATGGCCGCTTTTCTGGATTCATCGACTGTGGCCGGC
TGGGTGTGGCGGACCGCTATCAGGACATAGCGTTGGCTACCCGTGATATTGCTGAAGAGCTTGGCGGCGA
ATGGGCTGACCGCTTCCTCGTGCTTTACGGTATCGCCGCTCCCGATTCGCAGCGCATCGCCTTCTATCGC
CTTCTTGACGAGTTCTTCTGAATTGAAAAAGGAAGAGTATGAGTATTCAACATTTCCGTGTCGCCCTTAT
TCCCTTTTTTGCGGCATTTTGCCTTCCTGTTTTTGCTCACCCAGAAACGCTGGTGAAAGTAAAAGATGCT
GAAGATCAGTTGGGTGCACGAGTGGGTTACATCGAACTGGATCTCAACAGCGGTAAGATCCTTGAGAGTT
TTCGCCCCGAAGAACGTTTTCCAATGATGAGCACTTTTAAAGTTCTGCTATGTGGCGCGGTATTATCCCG
TATTGACGCCGGGCAAGAGCAACTCGGTCGCCGCATACACTATTCTCAGAATGACTTGGTTGAGTACTCA
CCAGTCACAGAAAAGCATCTTACGGATGGCATGACAGTAAGAGAATTATGCAGTGCTGCCATAACCATGA
GTGATAACACTGCGGCCAACTTACTTCTGACAACGATCGGAGGACCGAAGGAGCTAACCGCTTTTTTGCA
CAACATGGGGGATCATGTAACTCGCCTTGATCGTTGGGAACCGGAGCTGAATGAAGCCATACCAAACGAC
GAGCGTGACACCACGATGCCTGTAGCAATGGCAACAACGTTGCGCAAACTATTAACTGGCGAACTACTTA
CTCTAGCTTCCCGGCAACAATTAATAGACTGGATGGAGGCGGATAAAGTTGCAGGACCACTTCTGCGCTC
GGCCCTTCCGGCTGGCTGGTTTATTGCTGATAAATCTGGAGCCGGTGAGCGTGGGTCTCGCGGTATCATT
GCAGCACTGGGGCCAGATGGTAAGCCCTCCCGTATCGTAGTTATCTACACGACGGGGAGCCAGGCAACTA
TGGATGAACGAAATAGACAGATCGCTGAGATAGGTGCCTCACTGATTAAGCATTGGTAACTGTCAGACCA
AGTTTACTCATATATACTTTAGATTGATTTAAAACTTCATTTTTAATTTAAAAGGATCTAGGTGAAGATC
CTTTTTGATAATCTCATGACCAAAATCCCTTAACGTGAGTTTTCGTTCCACTGAGCGTCAGACCCCGTAG
AAAAGATCA
